>Addgene plasmid #211781 | LLP788_Traptavidin-EZH2-FL-CO | addgene full sequence | sequence record 417390 | Addgene NGS Result
GACGTCCATAGAGCCCACCGCATCCCCAGCATGCCTGCTATTGTCTTCCCAATCCTCCCCCTTGCTGTCC
TGCCCCACCCCACCCCCCAGAATAGAATGACACCTACTCAGACAATGCGATGCAATTTCCTCATTTTATT
AGGAAAGGACAGTGGGAGTGGCACCTTCCAGGGTCAAGGAAGGCACGGGGGAGGGGCAAACAACAGATGG
CTGGCAACTAGAAGGCACAGTCAACTGCCCTTGTACAGCTCGTCCATGCCGAGAGTGATCCCGGCGGCGG
TCACGAACTCCAGCAGGACCATGTGATCGCGCTTCTCGTTGGGGTCTTTGCTCAGGGCGGACTGGGTGCT
CAGGTAGTGGTTGTCGGGCAGCAGCACGGGGCCGTCGCCGATGGGGGTGTTCTGCTGGTAGTGGTCGGCG
AGCTGCACGCTGCCGTCCTCGATGTTGTGGCGGATCTTGAAGTTCACCTTGATGCCGTTCTTCTGCTTGT
CGGCCATGATATAGACGTTGTGGCTGTTGTAGTTGTACTCCAGCTTGTGCCCCAGGATGTTGCCGTCCTC
CTTGAAGTCGATGCCCTTCAGCTCGATGCGGTTCACCAGGGTGTCGCCCTCGAACTTCACCTCGGCGCGG
GTCTTGTAGTTGCCGTCGTCCTTGAAGAAGATGGTGCGCTCCTGGACGTAGCCTTCGGGCATGGCGGACT
TGAAGAAGTCGTGCTGCTTCATGTGGTCGGGGTAGCGGCTGAAGCACTGCACGCCGTAGGTCAGGGTGGT
CACGAGGGTGGGCCAGGGCACGGGCAGCTTGCCGGTGGTGCAGATGAACTTCAGGGTCAGCTTGCCGTAG
GTGGCATCGCCCTCGCCCTCGCCGGACACGCTGAACTTGTGGCCGTTTACGTCGCCGTCCAGCTCGACCA
GGATGGGCACCACCCCGGTGAACAGCTCCTCGCCCTTGCTCACCATGGTGGCCGTACGGGTGGCGCGCGT
AGCCTAGGCCTCCAAAAAAGCCTCCTCACTACTTCTGGAATAGCTCAGAGGCAGAGGCGGCCTCGGCCTC
TGCATAAATAAAAAAAATTAGTCAGCCATGGGGCGGAGAATGGGCGGAACTGGGCGGAGTTAGGGGCGGG
ATGGGCGGAGTTAGGGGCGGGACTATGGTTGCTGACTAATTGAGATGCATGCTTTGCATACTTCTGCCTG
CCTGAATTCACGTCGACGGATCGGGAGATCTCCCGATCCCCTATGGTGCACTCTCAGTACAATCTGCTCT
GATGCCGCATAGTTAAGCCAGTATCTGCTCCCTGCTTGTGTGTTGGAGGTCGCTGAGTAGTGCGCGAGCA
AAATTTAAGCTACAACAAGGCAAGGCTTGACCGACAATTGCATGAAGAATCTGCTTAGGGTTAGGCGTTT
TGCGTGCAAAGATGGATAAAGTTTTAAACAGAGAGGAATCTTTGCAGCTAATGGACCTTCTAGGTCTTGA
AAGGAGTGGGAATTGGCTCCGGTGCCCGTCAGTGGGCAGAGCGCACATCGCCCACAGTCCCCGAGAAGTT
GGGGGGAGGGGTCGGCAATTGAACCGGTGCCTAGAGAAGGTGGCGCGGGGTAAACTGGGAAAGTGATGTC
GTGTACTGGCTCCGCCTTTTTCCCGAGGGTGGGGGAGAACCGTATATAAGTGCAGTAGTCGCCGTGAACG
TTCTTTTTCGCAACGGGTTTGCCGCCAGAACACAGGTAAGTGCCGTGTGTGGTTCCCGCGGGCCTGGCCT
CTTTACGGGTTATGGCCCTTGCGTGCCTTGAATTACTTCCACCTGGCTGCAGTACGTGATTCTTGATCCC
GAGCTTCGGGTTGGAAGTGGGTGGGAGAGTTCGAGGCCTTGCGCTTAAGGAGCCCCTTCGCCTCGTGCTT
GAGTTGAGGCCTGGCCTGGGCGCTGGGGCCGCCGCGTGCGAATCTGGTGGCACCTTCGCGCCTGTCTCGC
TGCTTTCGATAAGTCTCTAGCCATTTAAAATTTTTGATGACCTGCTGCGACGCTTTTTTTCTGGCAAGAT
AGTCTTGTAAATGCGGGCCAAGATCTGCACACTGGTATTTCGGTTTTTGGGGCCGCGGGCGGCGACGGGG
CCCGTGCGTCCCAGCGCACATGTTCGGCGAGGCGGGGCCTGCGAGCGCGGCCACCGAGAATCGGACGGGG
GTAGTCTCAAGCTGGCCGGCCTGCTCTGGTGCCTGGCCTCGCGCCGCCGTGTATCGCCCCGCCCTGGGCG
GCAAGGCTGGCCCGGTCGGCACCAGTTGCGTGAGCGGAAAGATGGCCGCTTCCCGGCCCTGCTGCAGGGA
GCTCAAAATGGAGGACGCGGCGCTCGGGAGAGCGGGCGGGTGAGTCACCCACACAAAGGAAAAGGGCCTT
TCCGTCCTCAGCCGTCGCTTCATGTGACTCCACGGAGTACCGGGCGCCGTCCAGGCACCTCGATTAGTTC
TCGAGCTTTTGGAGTACGTCGTCTTTAGGTTGGGGGGAGGGGTTTTATGCGATGGAGTTTCCCCACACTG
AGTGGGTGGAGACTGAAGTTAGGCCAGCTTGGCACTTGATGTAATTCTCCTTGGAATTTGCCCTTTTTGA
GTTTGGATCTTGGTTCATTCTCAAGCCTCAGACAGTGGTTCAAAGTTTTTTTCTTCCATTTCAGGTGTCG
TGACGTACGGCCACCATGGGTCCTAAGAAAAAGAGGAAGGTGGGTAAGCCTATCCCTAACCCTCTCCTCG
GTCTCGATTCTACGGGCAAGCCCATCCCCAACCCCCTGCTGGGCCTGGACAGCACCGGTAAACCTATTCC
TAATCCACTCCTCGGACTCGATTCCACACATATGGCTGAAGCTGGTATCACCGGCACCTGGTACAACCAG
CTGGGATCCACCTTCATCGTTACCGCTGGTGCTGACGGTGCTCTGACCGGTACCTACGAATCCGCTGTTG
GTAACGCTGAAGGCGATTACGTTCTGACCGGTCGTTACGACTCCGCTCCGGCTACCGACGGTTCCGGAAC
CGCTCTGGGTTGGACCGTTGCTTGGAAAAACAACTACCGTAACGCTCACTCCGCTACCACCTGGTCTGGC
CAGTACGTTGGTGGTGCTGAAGCTCGTATCAACACCCAGTGGTTGTTGACCTCCGGCACCACCGAAGCTA
ACGCGTGGAAATCCACCCTGGTTGGTCACGACACCTTCACCAAAGTTAAACCGTCCGCTGCTTCCAGCGC
TGGAGGGGGTGGCTCCGGCGGAGGAGGCTCTGGTGGCGGAGGGAGTGGAGCGGCCGCTATGGGCCAGACT
GGGAAGAAATCTGAGAAGGGACCAGTTTGTTGGCGGAAGCGTGTAAAATCAGAGTACATGCGACTGAGAC
AGCTCAAGAGGTTCAGACGAGCTGATGAAGTAAAGAGTATGTTTAGTTCCAATCGTCAGAAAATTTTGGA
AAGAACGGAAATCTTAAACCAAGAATGGAAACAGCGAAGGATACAGCCTGTGCACATCCTGACTTCTGTG
AGCTCATTGCGCGGGACTAGGGAGTGTTCGGTGACCAGTGACTTGGATTTTCCAACACAAGTCATCCCAT
TAAAGACTCTGAATGCAGTTGCTTCAGTACCCATAATGTATTCTTGGTCTCCCCTACAGCAGAATTTTAT
GGTGGAAGATGAAACTGTTTTACATAACATTCCTTATATGGGAGATGAAGTTTTAGATCAGGATGGTACT
TTCATTGAAGAACTAATAAAAAATTATGATGGGAAAGTACACGGGGATAGAGAATGTGGGTTTATAAATG
ATGAAATTTTTGTGGAGTTGGTGAATGCCCTTGGTCAATATAATGATGATGACGATGATGATGATGGAGA
CGATCCTGAAGAAAGAGAAGAAAAGCAGAAAGATCTGGAGGATCACCGAGATGATAAAGAAAGCCGCCCA
CCTCGGAAATTTCCTTCTGATAAAATTTTTGAAGCCATTTCCTCAATGTTTCCAGATAAGGGCACAGCAG
AAGAACTAAAGGAAAAATATAAAGAACTCACCGAACAGCAGCTCCCAGGCGCACTTCCTCCTGAATGTAC
CCCCAACATAGATGGACCAAATGCTAAATCTGTTCAGAGAGAGCAAAGCTTACACTCCTTTCATACGCTT
TTCTGTAGGCGATGTTTTAAATATGACTGCTTCCTACATCGTAAGTGCAATTATTCTTTTCATGCAACAC
CCAACACTTATAAGCGGAAGAACACAGAAACAGCTCTAGACAACAAACCTTGTGGACCACAGTGTTACCA
GCATTTGGAGGGAGCAAAGGAGTTTGCTGCTGCTCTCACCGCTGAGCGGATAAAGACCCCACCAAAACGT
CCAGGAGGCCGCAGAAGAGGACGGCTTCCCAATAACAGTAGCAGGCCCAGCACCCCCACCATTAATGTGC
TGGAATCAAAGGATACAGACAGTGATAGGGAAGCAGGGACTGAAACGGGGGGAGAGAACAATGATAAAGA
AGAAGAAGAGAAGAAAGATGAAACTTCGAGCTCCTCTGAAGCAAATTCTCGGTGTCAAACACCAATAAAG
ATGAAGCCAAATATTGAACCTCCTGAGAATGTGGAGTGGAGTGGTGCTGAAGCCTCAATGTTTAGAGTCC
TCATTGGCACTTACTATGACAATTTCTGTGCCATTGCTAGGTTAATTGGGACCAAAACATGTAGACAGGT
GTATGAGTTTAGAGTCAAAGAATCTAGCATCATAGCTCCAGCTCCCGCTGAGGATGTGGATACTCCTCCA
AGGAAAAAGAAGAGGAAACACCGGTTGTGGGCTGCACACTGCAGAAAGATACAGCTGAAAAAGGACGGCT
CCTCTAACCATGTTTACAACTATCAACCCTGTGATCATCCACGGCAGCCTTGTGACAGTTCGTGCCCTTG
TGTGATAGCACAAAATTTTTGTGAAAAGTTTTGTCAATGTAGTTCAGAGTGTCAAAACCGCTTTCCGGGA
TGCCGCTGCAAAGCACAGTGCAACACCAAGCAGTGCCCGTGCTACCTGGCTGTCCGAGAGTGTGACCCTG
ACCTCTGTCTTACTTGTGGAGCCGCTGACCATTGGGACAGTAAAAATGTGTCCTGCAAGAACTGCAGTAT
TCAGCGGGGCTCCAAAAAGCATCTATTGCTGGCACCATCTGACGTGGCAGGCTGGGGGATTTTTATCAAA
GATCCTGTGCAGAAAAATGAATTCATCTCAGAATACTGTGGAGAGATTATTAGCCAGGACGAGGCCGACA
GGAGGGGCAAGGTGTACGACAAGTACATGTGCTCCTTCCTGTTCAACCTGAACAACGACTTCGTGGTGGA
CGCCACCAGAAAGGGCAACAAGATCAGATTCGCCAACCACAGCGTGAACCCCAACTGCTACGCCAAGGTG
ATGATGGTGAACGGCGACCACAGAATCGGCATCTTCGCCAAGAGGGCCATCCAGACCGGCGAGGAGCTGT
TCTTCGACTACAGGTACAGCCAGGCCGACGCCCTGAAATACGTGGGCATCGAGAGGGAGATGGAGATCCC
CTGACGTTGAGTCTCTGTTTGTGGTGACTGATCATAATCAGCCATACCACATTTGTAGAGGTTTTACTTG
CTTTAAAAAACCTCCCACACCTCCCCCTGAACCTGAAACATAAAATGAATGCAATTGTTGTTGTTAACTT
GTTTATTGCAGCTTATAATGGTTACAAATAAAGCAATAGCATCACAAATTTCACAAATAAAGCATTTTTT
TCACTGCATTCTAGTTGTGGTTTGTCCAAACTCATCAATGTATCTTAATGCGTCGAGTGCATTCTAGTTG
TGGTTTGTCCAAACTCATCAATGTATCTTATCATGTCTGTATACCGTCGACCTCTAGCTAGAGCTTGGCG
TAATCATGGTCATAGCTGTTTCCTGTGTGAAATTGTTATCCGCTCACAATTCCACACAACATACGAGCCG
GAAGCATAAAGTGTAAAGCCTGGGGTGCCTAATGAGTGAGCTAACTCACATTAATTGCGTTGCGCTCACT
GCCCGCTTTCCAGTCGGGAAACCTGTCGTGCCAGCTGCATTAATGAATCGGCCAACGCGCGGGGAGAGGC
GGTTTGCGTATTGGGCGCTCTTCCGCTTCCTCGCTCACTGACTCGCTGCGCTCGGTCGTTCGGCTGCGGC
GAGCGGTATCAGCTCACTCAAAGGCGGTAATACGGTTATCCACAGAATCAGGGGATAACGCAGGAAAGAA
CATGTGAGCAAAAGGCCAGCAAAAGGCCAGGAACCGTAAAAAGGCCGCGTTGCTGGCGTTTTTCCATAGG
CTCCGCCCCCCTGACGAGCATCACAAAAATCGACGCTCAAGTCAGAGGTGGCGAAACCCGACAGGACTAT
AAAGATACCAGGCGTTTCCCCCTGGAAGCTCCCTCGTGCGCTCTCCTGTTCCGACCCTGCCGCTTACCGG
ATACCTGTCCGCCTTTCTCCCTTCGGGAAGCGTGGCGCTTTCTCATAGCTCACGCTGTAGGTATCTCAGT
TCGGTGTAGGTCGTTCGCTCCAAGCTGGGCTGTGTGCACGAACCCCCCGTTCAGCCCGACCGCTGCGCCT
TATCCGGTAACTATCGTCTTGAGTCCAACCCGGTAAGACACGACTTATCGCCACTGGCAGCAGCCACTGG
TAACAGGATTAGCAGAGCGAGGTATGTAGGCGGTGCTACAGAGTTCTTGAAGTGGTGGCCTAACTACGGC
TACACTAGAAGAACAGTATTTGGTATCTGCGCTCTGCTGAAGCCAGTTACCTTCGGAAAAAGAGTTGGTA
GCTCTTGATCCGGCAAACAAACCACCGCTGGTAGCGGTGGTTTTTTTGTTTGCAAGCAGCAGATTACGCG
CAGAAAAAAAGGATCTCAAGAAGATCCTTTGATCTTTTCTACGGGGTCTGACGCTCAGTGGAACGAAAAC
TCACGTTAAGGGATTTTGGTCATGAGATTATCAAAAAGGATCTTCACCTAGATCCTTTTAAATTAAAAAT
GAAGTTTTAAATCAATCTAAAGTATATATGAGTAAACTTGGTCTGACAGTTACCAATGCTTAATCAGTGA
GGCACCTATCTCAGCGATCTGTCTATTTCGTTCATCCATAGTTGCCTGACTCCCCGTCGTGTAGATAACT
ACGATACGGGAGGGCTTACCATCTGGCCCCAGTGCTGCAATGATACCGCGAGACCCACGCTCACCGGCTC
CAGATTTATCAGCAATAAACCAGCCAGCCGGAAGGGCCGAGCGCAGAAGTGGTCCTGCAACTTTATCCGC
CTCCATCCAGTCTATTAATTGTTGCCGGGAAGCTAGAGTAAGTAGTTCGCCAGTTAATAGTTTGCGCAAC
GTTGTTGCCATTGCTACAGGCATCGTGGTGTCACGCTCGTCGTTTGGTATGGCTTCATTCAGCTCCGGTT
CCCAACGATCAAGGCGAGTTACATGATCCCCCATGTTGTGCAAAAAAGCGGTTAGCTCCTTCGGTCCTCC
GATCGTTGTCAGAAGTAAGTTGGCCGCAGTGTTATCACTCATGGTTATGGCAGCACTGCATAATTCTCTT
ACTGTCATGCCATCCGTAAGATGCTTTTCTGTGACTGGTGAGTACTCAACCAAGTCATTCTGAGAATAGT
GTATGCGGCGACCGAGTTGCTCTTGCCCGGCGTCAATACGGGATAATACCGCGCCACATAGCAGAACTTT
AAAAGTGCTCATCATTGGAAAACGTTCTTCGGGGCGAAAACTCTCAAGGATCTTACCGCTGTTGAGATCC
AGTTCGATGTAACCCACTCGTGCACCCAACTGATCTTCAGCATCTTTTACTTTCACCAGCGTTTCTGGGT
GAGCAAAAACAGGAAGGCAAAATGCCGCAAAAAAGGGAATAAGGGCGACACGGAAATGTTGAATACTCAT
ACTCTTCCTTTTTCAATATTATTGAAGCATTTATCAGGGTTATTGTCTCATGAGCGGATACATATTTGAA
TGTATTTAGAAAAATAAACAAATAGGGGTTCCGCGCACATTTCCCCGAAAAGTGCCACCT
Features (pLannotate 1.2.2; 19 found; start..end, strand, type, name):
      6..230     -  polyA_signal   bGH poly(A) signal: bovine growth hormone polyadenylation signal
    240..956     -  CDS            EGFP: EGFP is a basic (constitutively fluorescent) green fluorescent protein published in 1996, derived from Aequorea victoria. It is reported to be a rapidly-maturing weak dimer with moderate acid sensitivity.
    981..1191    -  promoter       SV40 promoter: SV40 early promoter
   1232..1284    -  misc_feature   bom (fragment): basis of mobility region from pBR322
   1412..1478    +  CDS            small t antigen (fragment): SV40 (simian virus 40) small t antigen
   1485..2663    +  promoter       EF-1α promoter: strong constitutive promoter for human elongation factor EF-1α
   2703..2744    +  CDS            V5 tag: epitope tag from simian virus 5
   2835..3215    +  CDS            SAV_STRAV (fragment): Experimental evidence at protein level: Swiss-Prot protein existence level 1. The biological function of streptavidin is not known. Forms a strong non-covalent specific complex with biotin (one molecule of biotin per subunit of streptavidin). From Streptomyces avidinii.
   3279..5531    +  CDS            EZH2: EZH2_HUMAN - Also known as KMT6. Experimental evidence at protein level: Swiss-Prot protein existence level 1. Polycomb group (PcG) protein. Catalytic subunit of the PRC2/EED-EZH2 complex, which methylates 'Lys-9' (H3K9me) and 'Lys-27' (H3K27me) of histone H3, leading to transcriptional repression of the affected target gene. Able to mono-, di- and trimethylate 'Lys-27' of histone H3 to form H3K27me1, H3K27me2 and H3K27me3, respectively. Displays a preference for substrates with less methylation, loses activity when progressively more methyl groups are incorporated into H3K27, H3K27me0 > H3K27
   5559..5643    +  CDS            large T antigen (fragment): large T antigen from SV40 (simian virus 40)
   5666..5787    +  polyA_signal   SV40 poly(A) signal: SV40 polyadenylation signal
   5798..5849    +  polyA_signal   SV40 poly(A) signal (fragment): SV40 polyadenylation signal
   5913..5929    -  protein_bind   lac operator: The lac repressor binds to the lac operator to inhibit transcription in E. coli. This inhibition can be relieved by adding lactose or isopropyl-β-D-thiogalactopyranoside (IPTG). lac repressor encoded by lacI
   5937..5967    -  promoter       lac promoter: promoter for the E. coli lac operon
   5982..6003    -  protein_bind   CAP binding site: CAP binding activates transcription in the presence of cAMP. E. coli catabolite activator protein
   6016..6108    -  CDS            lacI (fragment): lac repressor; lacI; The lac repressor binds to the lac operator to inhibit transcription in E. coli. This inhibition can be relieved by adding lactose or isopropyl-β-D-thiogalactopyranoside (IPTG).
   6291..6879    -  rep_origin     ori: high-copy-number ColE1/pMB1/pBR322/pUC origin of replication
   7050..7910    -  CDS            AmpR: β-lactamase; bla; confers resistance to ampicillin, carbenicillin, and related antibiotics
   7911..8015    -  promoter       AmpR promoter: bla
