[The description below was written by a language model from this plasmid's Addgene catalogue record and pLannotate feature annotations shown in this document.]
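Description:
LLP788_Traptavidin-EZH2-FL-CO is an 8,040 bp mammalian expression plasmid derived from the LLP252 pEF1a-NLS-scFvGCN4-DNMT3a backbone by Gibson cloning. It is maintained in E. coli through a high-copy ColE1/pUC-type origin and an ampicillin resistance gene (β-lactamase with its own promoter). Short remnants of lac regulatory elements, lacI and a bom fragment are backbone leftovers with no evident role in the design.

The main cassette uses the human EF-1α promoter to drive a fusion protein in which a streptavidin-derived domain, described as Traptavidin (a streptavidin variant that holds biotin very tightly and so binds biotinylated AviTag), sits upstream of full-length human EZH2. EZH2 is the catalytic subunit of Polycomb repressive complex 2, which deposits the repressive H3K27 methylation mark. The last 300 bp of the EZH2 coding sequence are codon-optimised so that transgene transcripts can be distinguished from endogenous EZH2 mRNA. The cassette ends with SV40 polyadenylation signals. A short SV40 large T antigen fragment annotated after EZH2 may represent a nuclear localisation signal, though the record does not say so.

A second, oppositely oriented unit expresses EGFP from the SV40 early promoter with a bGH poly(A) signal, allowing transfected cells to be identified or sorted by fluorescence.

Two catalogue fields do not match the annotation. The insert is named aGCN4-EZH2, although the plasmid name, stated purpose and feature table all indicate Traptavidin. The listed N-terminal tag is 3xTy1, whereas the annotation detects a V5 epitope upstream of the streptavidin domain.

The plasmid belongs to a modular dCas9-based recruitment platform for combinatorial epigenome editing, serving as the effector that is brought to AviTag-bearing components.
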