Addgene plasmid #211781: LLP788_Traptavidin-EZH2-FL-CO
Purpose: AviTag counterpart binding domain, Traptavidin, fused to polycomb repressive complex subunit EZH2, with GFP selection
Depositing lab: Ryan Lister. Depositing organization: University of Western Australia. Publication: A modular dCas9-based recruitment platform for combinatorial epigenome editing. Swain T, Pflueger C, Freytag S, Poppe D, Pflueger J, Nguyen TV, Li JK, Lister R. Nucleic Acids Res. 2023 Nov 24:gkad1108. doi: 10.1093/nar/gkad1108. PubMed 38000387.
Backbone
  Vector backbone: LLP252 pEF1a-NLS-scFvGCN4-DNMT3a
  Backbone manufacturer: Ryan Lister (Addgene plasmid # 100941)
  Vector type: Mammalian Expression
  Selectable markers: GFP
Growth in bacteria
  Bacterial resistance: Ampicillin, 100 μg/mL
  Growth temperature: 30°C
  Growth strain: NEB Stable
  Copy number: High Copy
Gene/Insert
  Gene/Insert name: aGCN4-EZH2
  Species: H. sapiens (human)
  Mutation: Last 300 bp codon-optimised (CO) to detect EZH2 expression distinct from endogenous mRNA
  Promoter: pEF1a and pSV40
  Tag / fusion protein: 3xTy1 (N terminal on backbone)
  Cloning method: Gibson Cloning
  Sequencing primers: 5′ n/a
Terms and licenses: Academic/Nonprofit Terms; Industry Terms: Not Available to Industry
Depositor comments: Please visit https://www.biorxiv.org/content/10.1101/2022.07.01.498378v1 for bioRxiv preprint.
How to cite: LLP788_Traptavidin-EZH2-FL-CO was a gift from Ryan Lister (Addgene plasmid # 211781 ; http://n2t.net/addgene:211781 ; RRID:Addgene_211781)
